>Addgene plasmid #230098 | AiP11542 - pAAV-hsA2-AiE0096h-minRho-SYFP2-WPRE3-BGHpA (Alias: CN1542) | addgene full sequence | sequence record 462680 | Addgene NGS Result
CCTGCAGGCAGCTGCGCGCTCGCTCGCTCACTGAGGCCGCCCGGGCGTCGGGCGACCTTTGGTCGCCCGG
CCTCAGTGAGCGAGCGAGCGCGCAGAGAGGGAGTGGCCAACTCCATCACTAGGGGTTCCTGCGGCCGCAA
CGCGTTTAGAACAATGGCTGGCCCATAGTAAATGCCGTGTTAGTGTGTTAGTTGCTGTTCTTCCACGTCA
GAAGAGGCACAGACAAATTACCACCAGGTGGCGCTCAGAGTCTGCGGAGGCATCACAACAGCCCTGAATT
TGAATCCTGCTCTGCCACTGCCTAGTTGAGACCTTTTACTACCTGACTAGCTGTTTGTGTATTTTAGGTG
TTTGTTTTCAGAGACCCAGTGACTGATGTTGTCCCAGAAAGTAGAATTCTTGTGATGCATAAATGATAGC
TGATCCAGCCAACACAACTGTTGGAGGAATTATAGCTTATAGAGTTGCTTGGCAGATGAAATCACTTGAC
TAATTAGAAAATAATGCATTATGCTGTGCTAGAAAAATCACAGAGCAGCAGAAGCGGAACTGTGTTCTGG
GTTGCTGTGGGCTGCCAGTCACAATTTTGAGCCTGTGCCTTGCATTCTTTACCTTTTTTTTTCCCACTAT
CCCTACAGCCCAGAAATTGAAACAGACCCTGGAGCCTTGTGATACTGAATATCCAGCATTCGTCTCTGAG
CGCACCATCAAGGAGACTACAGGGAATATTGCTTGTGAAGACTGCTCCAGAATTCGATATCATAATCAAC
CATAGGTACCGAGCTCGGGATTCAGCCGGGAGCTTAGGGAGGGGAGGTCACTTCATAAGGGCCTGGGGGG
GGAGTTGGAGCCACGAGTCGTCCAGCCGGAGCCCCGTGTGGCTGAGCTCCGGCCTCAGAAGCATCCCCGG
GTTGGATCCTTCGAAGCTAGCGCTACCGGTCGCCACCATGGTGAGCAAGGGCGAGGAGCTGTTCACCGGG
GTGGTGCCCATCCTGGTCGAGCTGGACGGCGACGTAAACGGCCACAAGTTCAGCGTGTCCGGCGAGGGCG
AGGGCGATGCCACCTACGGCAAGCTGACCCTGAAGCTGATCTGCACCACCGGCAAGCTGCCCGTGCCCTG
GCCCACCCTCGTGACCACCCTGGGCTACGGCGTGCAGTGCTTCGCCCGCTACCCCGACCACATGAAGCAG
CACGACTTCTTCAAGTCCGCCATGCCCGAAGGCTACGTCCAGGAGCGCACCATCTTCTTCAAGGACGACG
GCAACTACAAGACCCGCGCCGAGGTGAAGTTCGAGGGCGACACCCTGGTGAACCGCATCGAGCTGAAGGG
CATCGACTTCAAGGAGGACGGCAACATCCTGGGGCACAAGCTGGAGTACAACTACAACAGCCACAACGTC
TATATCACCGCCGACAAGCAGAAGAACGGCATCAAGGCCAACTTCAAGATCCGCCACAACATCGAGGACG
GCGGCGTGCAGCTCGCCGACCACTACCAGCAGAACACCCCCATCGGCGACGGCCCCGTGCTGCTGCCCGA
CAACCACTACCTGAGCTACCAGTCCAAGCTGAGCAAAGACCCCAACGAGAAGCGCGATCACATGGTCCTG
CTGGAGTTCGTGACCGCCGCCGGGATCACTCTCGGCATGGACGAGCTGTACAAGTAAGTCGACATCATAA
TCAACCTCTGGATTACAAAATTTGTGAAAGATTGACTGGTATTCTTAACTATGTTGCTCCTTTTACGCTA
TGTGGATACGCTGCTTTAATGCCTTTGTATCATGCTATTGCTTCCCGTATGGCTTTCATTTTCTCCTCCT
TGTATAAATCCTGGTTAGTTCTTGCCACGGCGGAACTCATCGCCGCCTGCCTTGCCCGCTGCTGGACAGG
GGCTCGGCTGTTGGGCACTGACAATTCCGTGGCTCGAGAGATCTTCGACTGTGCCTTCTAGTTGCCAGCC
ATCTGTTGTTTGCCCCTCCCCCGTGCCTTCCTTGACCCTGGAAGGTGCCACTCCCACTGTCCTTTCCTAA
TAAAATGAGGAAATTGCATCGCATTGTCTGAGTAGGTGTCATTCTATTCTGGGGGGTGGGGTGGGGCAGG
ACAGCAAGGGGGAGGATTGGGAAGACAATAGCAGGCATGAGATCTCACGTGCGGACCGAGCGGCCGCAGG
AACCCCTAGTGATGGAGTTGGCCACTCCCTCTCTGCGCGCTCGCTCGCTCACTGAGGCCGGGCGACCAAA
GGTCGCCCGACGCCCGGGCTTTGCCCGGGCGGCCTCAGTGAGCGAGCGAGCGCGCAGCTGCCTGCAGGGG
CGCCTGATGCGGTATTTTCTCCTTACGCATCTGTGCGGTATTTCACACCGCATA
[95 nt withheld, positions 2365-2459]
T
[46 nt withheld, positions 2461-2506]
C
[141 nt withheld, positions 2508-2648]
CCTTTGACGTTGGAGTCCACGTTCTTT
[37 nt withheld, positions 2676-2712]
ACTCTATCTCGGGCTATTCTTTTGATTTATAAGGGATTTTGCCGATTTCGGTCTATTGGTTAAAAAATGA
GCTGATTTAACAAAAATTTAACGGGAATTTTAACAAAATATTAACGTTTACAATTTTATGGTGCACTCTC
AGTACAATCTGCTCTGATGCCGCATAGTTAAGCCAGCCCCGACACCCGCCAACACCCGCTGACGCGCCCT
GACGGGCTTGTCTGCTCCCGGCATCCGCTTACAGACAAGCTGTGACCGTCTCCGGGAGCTGCATGTGTCA
GAGGTTTTCACCGTCATCACCGAAACGCGCGAGACGAAAGGGCCTCGTGATACGCCTATTTTTATAGGTT
AATGTCATGATAATAATGGTTTCTTAGACGTCAGGTGGCACTTTTCGGGGAAATGTGCGCGGAACCCCTA
TTTGTTTATTTTTCTAAATACATTCAAATATGTATCCGCTCATGAGACAATAACCCTGATAAATGCTTCA
ATAATATTGAAAAAGGAAGAGTATGAGTATTCAACATTTCCGTGTCGCCCTTATTCCCTTTTTTGCGGCA
TTTTGCCTTCCTGTTTTTGCTCACCCAGAAACGCTGGTGAAAGTAAAAGATGCTGAAGATCAGTTGGGTG
CACGAGTGGGTTACATCGAACTGGATCTCAACAGCGGTAAGATCCTTGAGAGTTTTCGCCCCGAAGAACG
TTTTCCAATGATGAGCACTTTTAAAGTTCTGCTATGTGGCGCGGTATTATCCCGTATTGACGCCGGGCAA
GAGCAACTCGGTCGCCGCATACACTATTCTCAGAATGACTTGGTTGAGTACTCACCAGTCACAGAAAAGC
ATCTTACGGATGGCATGACAGTAAGAGAATTATGCAGTGCTGCCATAACCATGAGTGATAACACTGCGGC
CAACTTACTTCTGACAACGATCGGAGGACCGAAGGAGCTAACCGCTTTTTTGCACAACATGGGGGATCAT
GTAACTCGCCTTGATCGTTGGGAACCGGAGCTGAATGAAGCCATACCAAACGACGAGCGTGACACCACGA
TGCCTGTAGCAATGGCAACAACGTTGCGCAAACTATTAACTGGCGAACTACTTACTCTAGCTTCCCGGCA
ACAATTAATAGACTGGATGGAGGCGGATAAAGTTGCAGGACCACTTCTGCGCTCGGCCCTTCCGGCTGGC
TGGTTTATTGCTGATAAATCTGGAGCCGGTGAGCGTGGGTCTCGCGGTATCATTGCAGCACTGGGGCCAG
ATGGTAAGCCCTCCCGTATCGTAGTTATCTACACGACGGGGAGTCAGGCAACTATGGATGAACGAAATAG
ACAGATCGCTGAGATAGGTGCCTCACTGATTAAGCATTGGTAACTGTCAGACCAAGTTTACTCATATATA
CTTTAGATTGATTTAAAACTTCATTTTTAATTTAAAAGGATCTAGGTGAAGATCCTTTTTGATAATCTCA
TGACCAAAATCCCTTAACGTGAGTTTTCGTTCCACTGAGCGTCAGACCCCGTAGAAAAGATCAAAGGATC
TTCTTGAGATCCTTTTTTTCTGCGCGTAATCTGCTGCTTGCAAACAAAAAAACCACCGCTACCAGCGGTG
GTTTGTTTGCCGGATCAAGAGCTACCAACTCTTTTTCCGAAGGTAACTGGCTTCAGCAGAGCGCAGATAC
CAAATACTGTTCTTCTAGTGTAGCCGTAGTTAGGCCACCACTTCAAGAACTCTGTAGCACCGCCTACATA
CCTCGCTCTGCTAATCCTGTTACCAGTGGCTGCTGCCAGTGGCGATAAGTCGTGTCTTACCGGGTTGGAC
TCAAGACGATAGTTACCGGATAAGGCGCAGCGGTCGGGCTGAACGGGGGGTTCGTGCACACAGCCCAGCT
TGGAGCGAACGACCTACACCGAACTGAGATACCTACAGCGTGAGCTATGAGAAAGCGCCACGCTTCCCGA
AGGGAGAAAGGCGGACAGGTATCCGGTAAGCGGCAGGGTCGGAACAGGAGAGCGCACGAGGGAGCTTCCA
GGGGGAAACGCCTGGTATCTTTATAGTCCTGTCGGGTTTCGCCACCTCTGACTTGAGCGTCGATTTTTGT
GATGCTCGTCAGGGGGGCGGAGCCTATGGAAAAACGCCAGCAACGCGGCCTTTTTACGGTTCCTGGCCTT
TTGCTGGCCTTTTGCTCACATGT
Features (pLannotate 1.2.2; 15 found; start..end, strand, type, name):
     12..39      +  repeat_region  AAV2 ITR (fragment): inverted terminal repeat of adeno-associated virus serotype 2 inverted
     68..95      +  repeat_region  AAV2 ITR (fragment): inverted terminal repeat of adeno-associated virus serotype 2 inverted
    638..787     +  CDS            Cacna2d3 (fragment): CA2D3_RAT - Experimental evidence at protein level: Swiss-Prot protein existence level 1. The alpha-2/delta subunit of voltage-dependent calcium channels regulates calcium current density and activation/inactivation kinetics of the calcium channel. Acts as a regulatory subunit for P/Q- type calcium channel (CACNA1A), N-type (CACNA1B), L-type (CACNA1C OR CACNA1D) but not T-type (CACNA1G) (By similarity). From Rattus norvegicus (Rat).
    948..1664    +  CDS            SYFP2: SYFP2 is a basic (constitutively fluorescent) yellow fluorescent protein published in 2006, derived from Aequorea victoria. It is reported to be a very rapidly-maturing monomer with moderate acid sensitivity.
   1679..1836    +  misc_feature   WPRE (fragment): woodchuck hepatitis virus posttranscriptional regulatory element
   1842..1922    +  misc_feature   WPRE (fragment): woodchuck hepatitis virus posttranscriptional regulatory element
   1939..2050    +  polyA_signal   bGH poly(A) signal: bovine growth hormone polyadenylation signal
   2168..2308    +  repeat_region  AAV2 ITR: inverted terminal repeat of adeno-associated virus serotype 2 inverted
   2313..2364    -  misc_feature   bom (fragment): basis of mobility region from pBR322
   2383..2838    +  rep_origin     f1 ori (sequence partly withheld): f1 bacteriophage origin of replication; arrow indicates direction of (+) strand synthesis
   2839..2888    -  misc_feature   bom (fragment): basis of mobility region from pBR322
   2990..3025    -  CDS            rop (fragment): Rop protein, which maintains plasmids at low copy number; rop
   3120..3224    +  promoter       AmpR promoter: bla
   3225..4085    +  CDS            AmpR: β-lactamase; bla; confers resistance to ampicillin, carbenicillin, and related antibiotics
   4256..4844    +  rep_origin     ori: high-copy-number ColE1/pMB1/pBR322/pUC origin of replication
