[The description below was written by a language model from this plasmid's Addgene catalogue record and pLannotate feature annotations shown in this document.]
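Description:
AiP11542 - pAAV-hsA2-AiE0096h-minRho-SYFP2-WPRE3-BGHpA (alias CN1542) is an AAV transfer plasmid built on a pAAV2 backbone, about 4.9 kb in the sequenced record. It is one of a collection of enhancer-driven AAV vectors developed to give genetic access to defined cortical cell types. It is maintained in bacteria as a high-copy plasmid through a ColE1/pUC-type origin and selected with ampicillin via the β-lactamase gene and its promoter. An f1 phage origin and small remnants of pBR322 bom and rop sequences are also present in the backbone.

The payload lies between AAV2 inverted terminal repeats, which are the cis elements required for replication and packaging of the cassette into recombinant AAV particles. The right ITR is annotated in full, whereas the left one is detected only as short fragments in the sequencing result. Within the cassette, the candidate enhancer AiE0096h sits upstream of the minimal rhodopsin promoter (minRho), which has little activity alone and so lets the enhancer dictate where expression occurs. A short region in the enhancer portion is annotated as resembling rat Cacna2d3. This is probably an incidental homology hit within the regulatory sequence rather than an expressed coding region, and the record does not state the enhancer's genomic origin. The "hsA2" element in the name is not explained in the record. The promoter drives SYFP2, a fast-maturing monomeric yellow fluorescent protein, followed by WPRE3, a shortened woodchuck hepatitis posttranscriptional element that boosts transcript expression while saving packaging space, and the bovine growth hormone polyadenylation signal. The construct serves as a fluorescent reporter for testing and exploiting AiE0096h-directed expression in specific brain cell populations. The targeted population is not specified here.
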