Addgene plasmid #230098: AiP11542 - pAAV-hsA2-AiE0096h-minRho-SYFP2-WPRE3-BGHpA (Alias: CN1542)
Purpose: AiE0096h is an enhancer sequence, designed to drive AAV-mediated transgene expression in specific populations of brain cells
Depositing lab: Allen Institute for Brain Science & Boaz Levi. Depositing organization: Allen Institute. Publication: A suite of enhancer AAVs and transgenic mouse lines for genetic access to cortical cell types. Ben-Simon Y, Hooper M, Narayan S, Daigle TL, Dwivedi D, Way SW, Oster A, Stafford DA, Mich JK, Taormina MJ, Martinez RA, Opitz-Araya X, Roth JR, Alexander JR, Allen S, Amster A, Arbuckle J, Ayala A, Baker PM, Bakken TE, Barcelli T, Barta S, Bendrick J, Bertagnolli D, Bielstein C, Bishwakarma P, Bowlus J, Boyer G, Brouner K, Casian B, Casper T, Chakka AB, Chakrabarty R, Chance RK, Chavan S, Clark M, Colbert K, Collman F, Daniel S, Departee M, DiValentin P, Donadio N, Dotson N, Egdorf T, Fliss T, Gabitto M, Garcia J, Gary A, Gasperini M, Gloe J, Goldy J, Gore BB, Graybuck L, Greisman N, Haeseleer F, Halterman C, Haradon Z, Hastings SD, Helback O, Ho W, Hockemeyer D, Huang C, Huff S, Hunker A, Johansen N, Jones D, Juneau Z, Kalmbach B, Kannan M, Khem S, Kussick E, Kutsal R, Larsen R, Lee C, Lee AY, Leibly M, Lenz GH, Li S, Liang E, Lusk N, Madigan Z, Malloy J, Malone J, McCue R, Melchor J, Mollenkopf T, Moosman S, Morin E, Newman D, Ng L, Ngo K, Omstead V, Otto S, Oyama A, Pena N, Pham T, Phillips E, Pom CA, Potekhina L, Ransford S, Ray PL, Rette D, Reynoldson C, Rimorin C, Rocha D, Ruiz A, Sanchez REA, Sawyer L, Sedeno-Cortes A, Sevigny JP, Shapovalova N, Shepard N, Shulga L, Sigler AR, Siverts L, Soliman S, Somasundaram S, Staats B, Stewart K, Szelenyi E, Tieu M, Trader C, Tran A, van Velthoven CTJ, Walker M, Wang Y, Weed N, Wirthlin M, Wood T, Wynalda B, Yao Z, Zhou T, Ariza J, Dee N, Reding M, Ronellenfitch K, Mufti S, Sunkin SM, Smith KA, Esposito L, Waters J, Thyagarajan B, Yao S, Lein ES, Zeng H, Levi BP, Ngai J, Ting JT, Tasic B. Cell. 2025 May 16:S0092-8674(25)00513-6. doi: 10.1016/j.cell.2025.05.002. PubMed 40403729.
Backbone
  Vector backbone: pAAV2
  Vector type: AAV
Growth in bacteria
  Bacterial resistance: Ampicillin, 100 μg/mL
  Growth temperature: 37°C
  Growth strain: NEB Stable
  Copy number: High Copy
Gene/Insert
  Gene/Insert name: SYFP2
  Species: Synthetic
  Promoter: minRho
  Cloning method: Gibson Cloning
Terms and licenses: Academic/Nonprofit Terms; Industry Terms: Not Available to Industry
How to cite: AiP11542 - pAAV-hsA2-AiE0096h-minRho-SYFP2-WPRE3-BGHpA (Alias: CN1542) was a gift from Allen Institute for Brain Science & Boaz Levi (Addgene plasmid # 230098 ; http://n2t.net/addgene:230098 ; RRID:Addgene_230098)
